>Addgene plasmid #31374 | LCMV:ECFP(FRT)MCS | depositor full sequence | sequence record 14344 | Author sequence
CGCCATTCTGCCTGGGGACGTCGGAGCAAGCTTGAAGTTCCTATTCTCTAGAAAGTATAGGAACTTCGGA
TCCATCGCCACCATGGTGAGCAAGGGCGAGGAGCTGTTCACCGGGGTGGTGCCCATCCTGGTCGAGCTGG
ACGGCGACGTAAACGGCCACAAGTTCAGCGTGTCCGGCGAGGGCGAGGGCGATGCCACCTACGGCAAGCT
GACCCTGAAGTTCATCTGCACCACCGGCAAGCTGCCCGTGCCCTGGCCCACCCTCGTGACCACCCTGACC
TGGGGCGTGCAGTGCTTCAGCCGCTACCCCGACCACATGAAGCAGCACGACTTCTTCAAGTCCGCCATGC
CCGAAGGCTACGTCCAGGAGCGCACCATCTTCTTCAAGGACGACGGCAACTACAAGACCCGCGCCGAGGT
GAAGTTCGAGGGCGACACCCTGGTGAACCGCATCGAGCTGAAGGGCATCGACTTCAAGGAGGACGGCAAC
ATCCTGGGGCACAAGCTGGAGTACAACTACATCAGCCACAACGTCTATATCACCGCCGACAAGCAGAAGA
ACGGCATCAAGGCCAACTTCAAGATCCGCCACAACATCGAGGACGGCAGCGTGCAGCTCGCCGACCACTA
CCAGCAGAACACCCCCATCGGCGACGGCCCCGTGCTGCTGCCCGACAACCACTACCTGAGCACCCAGTCC
GCCCTGAGCAAAGACCCCAACGAGAAGCGCGATCACATGGTCCTGCTGGAGTTCGTGACCGCCGCCGGGA
TCACTCTCGGCATGGACGAGCTGTACAAGTAATCTAGAGGATCATAATCAGCCATACCACATTTGTAGAG
GTTTTACTTGCTTTAAAAAACCTCCCACACCTCCCCCTGAACCTGAAACATAAAATGAATGCAATTGTTG
TTGTTAACTTGTTTATTGCAGCTTATAATGGTTACAAATAAAGCAATAGCATCACAAATTTCACAAATAA
AGCATTTTTTTCACTGCATTCTAGTTGTGGTTTGTCCAAACTCATCAATGTATCTTATCATGTCTGGATC
CGAAGTTCCTATTCTCTAGAAAGTATAGGAACTTCCCGGGCCTAGGAGATCTCACCGGTGACTAGTCAGG
GGGGATCTGCATGGATCTTTGTGAAGGAACCTTACTTCTGTGGTGTGACATAATTGGACAAACTACCTAC
AGAGATTTAAAGCTCTAAGGTAAATATAAAATTTTTAAGTGTATAATGTGTTAAACTACTGATTCTAATT
GTTTGTGTATTTTAGATTCCAACCTATGGAACTGATGAATGGGAGCAGTGGTGGAATGCCAGATCCAGAC
ATGATAAGATACATTGATGAGTTTGGACAAACCACAACTAGAATGCAGTGAAAAAAATGCTTTATTTGTG
AAATTTGTGATGCTATTGCTTTATTTGTAACCATTATAAGCTGCAATAAACAAGTTAACAACAACAATTG
CATTCATTTTATGTTTCAGGTTCAGGGGGAGGTGTGGGAGGTTTTTTAAAGCAAGTAAAACCTCTACAAA
TGTGGTATGGCTGATTATGATCTGCGGCCGCGGCGCCAATGCATTGGGCCCGGTACCCAGCTTTTGTTCC
CTTTAGTGAGGGTTAATTGCGCGCTTGGCGTAATCATGGTCATAGCTGTTTCCTGTGTGAAATTGTTATC
CGCTCACAATTCCACACAACATACGAGCCGGAAGCATAAAGTGTAAAGCCTGGGGTGCCTAATGAGTGAG
CTAACTCACATTAATTGCGTTGCGCTCACTGCCCGCTTTCCAGTCGGGAAACCTGTCGTGCCAGCTGCAT
TAATGAATCGGCCAACGCGCGGGGAGAGGCGGTTTGCGTATTGGGCGCTCTTCCGCTTCCTCGCTCACTG
ACTCGCTGCGCTCGGTCGTTCGGCTGCGGCGAGCGGTATCAGCTCACTCAAAGGCGGTAATACGGTTATC
CACAGAATCAGGGGATAACGCAGGAAAGAACATGTGAGCAAAAGGCCAGCAAAAGGCCAGGAACCGTAAA
AAGGCCGCGTTGCTGGCGTTTTTCCATAGGCTCCGCCCCCCTGACGAGCATCACAAAAATCGACGCTCAA
GTCAGAGGTGGCGAAACCCGACAGGACTATAAAGATACCAGGCGTTTCCCCCTGGAAGCTCCCTCGTGCG
CTCTCCTGTTCCGACCCTGCCGCTTACCGGATACCTGTCCGCCTTTCTCCCTTCGGGAAGCGTGGCGCTT
TCTCATAGCTCACGCTGTAGGTATCTCAGTTCGGTGTAGGTCGTTCGCTCCAAGCTGGGCTGTGTGCACG
AACCCCCCGTTCAGCCCGACCGCTGCGCCTTATCCGGTAACTATCGTCTTGAGTCCAACCCGGTAAGACA
CGACTTATCGCCACTGGCAGCAGCCACTGGTAACAGGATTAGCAGAGCGAGGTATGTAGGCGGTGCTACA
GAGTTCTTGAAGTGGTGGCCTAACTACGGCTACACTAGAAGGACAGTATTTGGTATCTGCGCTCTGCTGA
AGCCAGTTACCTTCGGAAAAAGAGTTGGTAGCTCTTGATCCGGCAAACAAACCACCGCTGGTAGCGGTGG
TTTTTTTGTTTGCAAGCAGCAGATTACGCGCAGAAAAAAAGGATCTCAAGAAGATCCTTTGATCTTTTCT
ACGGGGTCTGACGCTCAGTGGAACGAAAACTCACGTTAAGGGATTTTGGTCATGAGATTATCAAAAAGGA
TCTTCACCTAGATCCTTTTAAATTAAAAATGAAGTTTTAAATCAATCTAAAGTATATATGAGTAAACTTG
GTCTGACAGTTACCAATGCTTAATCAGTGAGGCACCTATCTCAGCGATCTGTCTATTTCGTTCATCCATA
GTTGCCTGACTCCCCGTCGTGTAGATAACTACGATACGGGAGGGCTTACCATCTGGCCCCAGTGCTGCAA
TGATACCGCGAGACCCACGCTCACCGGCTCCAGATTTATCAGCAATAAACCAGCCAGCCGGAAGGGCCGA
GCGCAGAAGTGGTCCTGCAACTTTATCCGCCTCCATCCAGTCTATTAATTGTTGCCGGGAAGCTAGAGTA
AGTAGTTCGCCAGTTAATAGTTTGCGCAACGTTGTTGCCATTGCTACAGGCATCGTGGTGTCACGCTCGT
CGTTTGGTATGGCTTCATTCAGCTCCGGTTCCCAACGATCAAGGCGAGTTACATGATCCCCCATGTTGTG
CAAAAAAGCGGTTAGCTCCTTCGGTCCTCCGATCGTTGTCAGAAGTAAGTTGGCCGCAGTGTTATCACTC
ATGGTTATGGCAGCACTGCATAATTCTCTTACTGTCATGCCATCCGTAAGATGCTTTTCTGTGACTGGTG
AGTACTCAACCAAGTCATTCTGAGAATAGTGTATGCGGCGACCGAGTTGCTCTTGCCCGGCGTCAATACG
GGATAATACCGCGCCACATAGCAGAACTTTAAAAGTGCTCATCATTGGAAAACGTTCTTCGGGGCGAAAA
CTCTCAAGGATCTTACCGCTGTTGAGATCCAGTTCGATGTAACCCACTCGTGCACCCAACTGATCTTCAG
CATCTTTTACTTTCACCAGCGTTTCTGGGTGAGCAAAAACAGGAAGGCAAAATGCCGCAAAAAAGGGAAT
AAGGGCGACACGGAAATGTTGAATACTCATACTCTTCCTTTTTCAATATTATTGAAGCATTTATCAGGGT
TATTGTCTCATGAGCGGATACATATTTGAATGTATTTAGAAAAATAAACAAATAGGGGTTCCGCGCACAT
TTCCCCGAAAAGTGCCACCTAAATTGTAAGCGTTAATATTTTGTTAAAATTCGCGTTAAATTTTTGTTAA
ATCAGCTCATTTTTTAACCAATAGGCCGAAATCGGCAAAATCCCTTATAAATCAAAAGAATAGACCGAGA
TAGGGT
[37 nt withheld, positions 3927-3963]
AAAGAACGTGGACTCCAACGTCAAAGG
[49 nt withheld, positions 3991-4039]
T
[91 nt withheld, positions 4041-4131]
G
[124 nt withheld, positions 4133-4256]
CCCATTCGCCATTCAGGCTGCGCAACTGTTGGGAAGGGCGATCGGTGCGGGCCTCTTCGCTATTACGCCA
GTCGAGGCGGCCGCGTCGACCATAGCCAATTCAATATGGCGTATATGGACTCATGCCAATTCAATATGGT
GGATCTGGACCTGTGCCAATTCAATATGGCGTATATGGACTCGTGCCAATTCAATATGGTGGATCTGGAC
CCCAGCCAATTCAATATGGCGGACTTGGCACCATGCCAATTCAATATGGCGGACTTGGCACTGTGCCAAC
TGGGGAGGGGTCTACTTGGCACGGTGCCAAGTTTGAGGAGGGGTCTTGGCCCTGTGCCAAGTCCGCCATA
TTGAATTGGCATGGTGCCAATAATGGCGGCCATATTGGCTATATGCCAGGATCAATATATAGGCAATATC
CAATATGGCCCTATGCCAATATGGCTATTGGCCAGGTTCAATACTATGTATTGGCCCTATGCCATATAGT
ATTCCATATATGGGTTTTCCTATTGACGTAGATAGCCCCTCCCAATGGGCGGTCCCATATACCATATATG
GGGCTTCCTAATACCGCCCATAGCCACTCCCCCATTGACGTCAATGGTCTCTATATATGGTCTTTCCTAT
TGACGTCATATGGGCGGTCCTATTGACGTATATGGCGCCTCCCCCATTGACGTCAATTACGGTAAATGGC
CCGCCTGGCTCAATGCCCATTGACGTCAATAGGACCACCCACCATTGACGTCAATGGGATGGCTCATTGC
CCATTCATATCCGTTCTCACGCCCCCTATTGACGTCAATGACGGTAAATGGCCCACTTGGCAGTACATCA
ATATCTATTAATAGTAACTTGGCAAGTACATTACTATTGGAAGTACGCCAGGGTACATTGGCAGTACTCC
CATTGACGTCAATGGCGGTAAATGGCCCGCGATGGCTGCCAAGTACATCCCCATTGACGTCAATGGGGAG
GGGCAATGACGCAAATGGGCGTTCCATTGACGTAAATGGGCGGTAGGCGTGCCTAATGGGAGGTCTATAT
AAGCAATGCTCGTTTAGGGAAC
Features (pLannotate 1.2.2; 20 found; start..end, strand, type, name):
     34..67      +  protein_bind   FRT (minimal): supports FLP-mediated excision but not integration (Turan and Bode, 2011) FLP recombinase from the Saccharomyces cerevisiae 2μ plasmid
     83..802     +  CDS            ECFP: enhanced CFP mammalian codon-optimized
    810..893     +  CDS            large T antigen (fragment): large T antigen from SV40 (simian virus 40)
    916..1050    +  polyA_signal   SV40 poly(A) signal: SV40 polyadenylation signal
   1052..1085    +  protein_bind   FRT (minimal): supports FLP-mediated excision but not integration (Turan and Bode, 2011) FLP recombinase from the Saccharomyces cerevisiae 2μ plasmid
   1134..1208    +  CDS            small t antigen (fragment): SV40 (simian virus 40) small t antigen
   1210..1275    +  intron         small t intron: SV40 (simian virus 40) small t antigen intron
   1322..1456    -  polyA_signal   SV40 poly(A) signal: SV40 polyadenylation signal
   1479..1562    -  CDS            large T antigen (fragment): large T antigen from SV40 (simian virus 40)
   1610..1628    -  promoter       T3 promoter: promoter for bacteriophage T3 RNA polymerase
   1673..1689    -  protein_bind   lac operator: The lac repressor binds to the lac operator to inhibit transcription in E. coli. This inhibition can be relieved by adding lactose or isopropyl-β-D-thiogalactopyranoside (IPTG). lac repressor encoded by lacI
   1697..1727    -  promoter       lac promoter: promoter for the E. coli lac operon
   1742..1763    -  protein_bind   CAP binding site: CAP binding activates transcription in the presence of cAMP. E. coli catabolite activator protein
   1776..1868    -  CDS            lacI (fragment): lac repressor; lacI; The lac repressor binds to the lac operator to inhibit transcription in E. coli. This inhibition can be relieved by adding lactose or isopropyl-β-D-thiogalactopyranoside (IPTG).
   2051..2639    -  rep_origin     ori: high-copy-number ColE1/pMB1/pBR322/pUC origin of replication
   2810..3670    -  CDS            AmpR: β-lactamase; bla; confers resistance to ampicillin, carbenicillin, and related antibiotics
   3671..3775    -  promoter       AmpR promoter: bla
   3828..4256    -  rep_origin     f1 ori (sequence partly withheld): f1 bacteriophage origin of replication; arrow indicates direction of (+) strand synthesis
   4261..4327    -  CDS            lacZα (fragment): LacZα fragment of β-galactosidase; lacZ fragment
   4344..5328    +  promoter       CMV IE94 promoter: enhancer/promoter region of simian cytomegalovirus major immediate early transcription unit IE94
