[The description below was written by a language model from this plasmid's Addgene catalogue record and pLannotate feature annotations shown in this document.]
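Description:
LCMV:ECFP(FRT)MCS is a FLP recombinase reporter and conditional expression plasmid built on the pCS2+ backbone, catalogued as a mammalian expression, Flp/FRT vector and described in work testing FLP and Cre recombinase function in Xenopus embryos. It is maintained in E. coli as a high-copy plasmid through a ColE1/pUC-type origin with ampicillin selection (AmpR, β-lactamase). It also carries an f1 origin, remnants of the lac promoter/operator region and lacZα, and a T3 promoter, all inherited from the backbone. The deposited full sequence is 5,328 nt, which is slightly less than the sum of the listed backbone (about 4.1 kb) and insert (about 1.5 kb) sizes.

Expression is driven by the simian cytomegalovirus IE94 enhancer/promoter, which on the circular map lies directly upstream of the insert. The promoter is followed by a minimal FRT site, the ECFP coding sequence, an SV40 polyadenylation signal and a second minimal FRT site in the same orientation. Beyond this lies the region that, according to the record, holds the multiple cloning site, followed by SV40-derived sequences: a small t intron and a second poly(A) signal, which is annotated on the opposite strand. In the unrecombined state the promoter produces ECFP, and the floxed-style "stop" provided by the poly(A) signal should prevent expression of anything cloned downstream. FLP excises the ECFP-poly(A) cassette between the directly repeated FRT sites, bringing the promoter next to the MCS. Cells therefore switch from blue fluorescence to expression of a gene of interest inserted there. As deposited, the MCS carries no gene, so the plasmid serves as a recipient for building FLP-activated expression constructs.
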