Addgene plasmid #31374: LCMV:ECFP(FRT)MCS
Depositing lab: Gerhart Ryffel. Depositing organization: Universitaetsklinikum Essen. Publication: FLP and Cre recombinase function in Xenopus embryos. Werdien D, Peiler G, Ryffel GU. Nucleic Acids Res. 2001 Jun 1. 29(11):E53-3. 10.1093/nar/29.11.e53 PubMed 11376165.
Backbone
  Vector backbone: pCS2+
  Backbone size w/o insert (bp): 4100
  Vector type: Mammalian Expression ; Flp/FRT
Growth in bacteria
  Bacterial resistance: Ampicillin, 100 μg/mL
  Growth temperature: 37°C
  Growth strain: DH5alpha
  Copy number: High Copy
Gene/Insert
  Gene/Insert name: ECFP(FRT)MCS
  Insert size (bp): 1500
  Cloning method: Restriction Enzyme; 5′ cloning site HindIII (destroyed during cloning); 3′ cloning site NotI (not destroyed)
  Sequencing primers: 5′ n/a
Terms and licenses: Academic/Nonprofit Terms; Industry Terms: Not Available to Industry
Depositor comments: FLP reporter: from blue protein fluorescence to gene of interested inserted into multiple cloning site (MCS)
How to cite: LCMV:ECFP(FRT)MCS was a gift from Gerhart Ryffel (Addgene plasmid # 31374 ; http://n2t.net/addgene:31374 ; RRID:Addgene_31374)
