>Addgene plasmid #31374 | LCMV:ECFP(FRT)MCS | addgene partial sequence | sequence record 38536 | CMV-F 5'-CGCAAATGGGCGGTAGGCGTG-3'
GGACGCCATTCTGCCTGGGGACGTCGGAGCAAGCTTGAAGTTCCTATTCTCTAGAAAGTATAGGAACTTC
GGATCCATCGCCACCATGGTGAGCAAGGGCGAGGAGCTGTTCACCGGGGTGGTGCCCATCCTGGTCGAGC
TGGACGGCGACGTAAACGGCCACAAGTTCAGCGTGTCCGGCGAGGGCGAGGGCGATGCCACCTACGGCAA
GCTGACCCTGAAGTTCATCTGCACCACCGGCAAGCTGCCCGTGCCCTGGCCCACCCTCGTGACCACCCTG
ACCTGGGGCGTGCAGTGCTTCAGCCGCTACCCCGACCACATGAAGCAGCACGACTTCTTCAAGTCCGCCA
TGCCCGAAGGCTACGTCCAGGAGCGCACCATCTTCTTCAAGGACGACGGCAACTACAAGACCCGCGCCGA
GGTGAAGTTCGAGGGCGACACCCTGGTGAACCGCATCGAGCTGAAGGGCATCGACTTCAAGGAGGACGGC
AACATCCTGGGGCACAAGCTGGAGTACAACTACATCAGCCACAACGTCTATATCACCGCCGACAAGCAGA
AGAACGGCATCAAGGCCAACTTCAAGATCCGCCACAACATCGAGGACGGCAGCGTGCAGCTCGCCGACCA
CTACCAGCAGAACACCCCCATCGGCGACGGCCCCGTGCTGCTGCCCGACAACCACTACCTGAGCACCCAG
TCCGCCCTGAGCAAAGACCCCAACGAGAAGCGCGATCACATGGTCCTGCTGGAGTTCGTGACCGCCGCCG
GGATCACTCTCGGCATGGACGAGCTGTACAAGTAATCTAGAGGATCATAATCAGCAT
